>Addgene plasmid #102365 | pSIN-PAmCherry-KFERQ-NE | addgene full sequence | sequence record 393304 | Addgene NGS Result
GGCTCCGGTGCCCGTCAGTGGGCAGAGCGCACATCGCCCACAGTCCCCGAGAAGTTGGGGGGAGGGGTCG
GCAATTGAACCGGTGCCTAGAGAAGGTGGCGCGGGGTAAACTGGGAAAGTGATGTCGTGTACTGGCTCCG
CCTTTTTCCCGAGGGTGGGGGAGAACCGTATATAAGTGCAGTAGTCGCCGTGAACGTTCTTTTTCGCAAC
GGGTTTGCCGCCAGAACACAGGTAAGTGCCGTGTGTGGTTCCCGCGGGCCTGGCCTCTTTACGGGTTATG
GCCCTTGCGTGCCTTGAATTACTTCCACCTGGCTGCAGTACGTGATTCTTGATCCCGAGCTTCGGGTTGG
AAGTGGGTGGGAGAGTTCGAGGCCTTGCGCTTAAGGAGCCCCTTCGCCTCGTGCTTGAGTTGAGGCCTGG
CCTGGGCGCTGGGGCCGCCGCGTGCGAATCTGGTGGCACCTTCGCGCCTGTCTCGCTGCTTTCGATAAGT
CTCTAGCCATTTAAAATTTTTGATGACCTGCTGCGACGCTTTTTTTCTGGCAAGATAGTCTTGTAAATGC
GGGCCAAGATCTGCACACTGGTATTTCGGTTTTTGGGGCCGCGGGCGGCGACGGGGCCCGTGCGTCCCAG
CGCACATGTTCGGCGAGGCGGGGCCTGCGAGCGCGGCCACCGAGAATCGGACGGGGGTAGTCTCAAGCTG
GCCGGCCTGCTCTGGTGCCTGGCCTCGCGCCGCCGTGTATCGCCCCGCCCTGGGCGGCAAGGCTGGCCCG
GTCGGCACCAGTTGCGTGAGCGGAAAGATGGCCGCTTCCCGGCCCTGCTGCAGGGAGCTCAAAATGGAGG
ACGCGGCGCTCGGGAGAGCGGGCGGGTGAGTCACCCACACAAAGGAAAAGGGCCTTTCCGTCCTCAGCCG
TCGCTTCATGTGACTCCACGGAGTACCGGGCGCCGTCCAGGCACCTCGATTAGTTCTCGAGCTTTTGGAG
TACGTCGTCTTTAGGTTGGGGGGAGGGGTTTTATGCGATGGAGTTTCCCCACACTGAGTGGGTGGAGACT
GAAGTTAGGCCAGCTTGGCACTTGATGTAATTCTCCTTGGAATTTGCCCTTTTTGAGTTTGGATCTTGGT
TCATTCTCAAGCCTCAGACAGTGGTTCAAAGTTTTTTTCTTCCATTTCAGGTGTCGTGAGGAATTCGCCA
CCATGGTGAGCAAGGGCGAGGAGGATAACATGGCCATCATTAAGGAGTTCATGCGCTTCAAGGTGCACAT
GGAGGGGTCCGTGAACGGCCACGTGTTCGAGATCGAGGGCGAGGGCGAGGGCCGCCCCTACGAGGGCACC
CAGACCGCCAAGCTGAAGGTGACCAAGGGCGGCCCCCTGCCCTTCACCTGGGACATCCTGAGCCCTCAGT
TCATGTACGGCTCCAATGCCTACGTGAAGCACCCCGCCGACATCCCCGACTACTTTAAGCTGTCCTTCCC
CGAGGGCTTCAAGTGGGAGCGCGTGATGAAATTCGAGGACGGCGGCGTGGTGACCGTGACCCAGGACTCC
TCCCTGCAGGACGGCGAGTTCATCTACAAGGTGAAGCTGCGCGGCACCAACTTCCCCTCCGACGGCCCCG
TGATGCAGAAGAAGACCATGGGCTGGGAGGCCCTCTCCGAGCGGATGTACCCCGAGGACGGCGCCCTGAA
GGGCGAGGTCAAGCCCAGAGTGAAGCTGAAGGACGGCGGCCACTACGACGCTGAGGTCAAGACCACCTAC
AAGGCCAAGAAGCCCGTGCAGCTGCCCGGCGCCTACAACGTCAACCGCAAGCTGGACATCACCAGCCACA
ACGAGGACTACACCATCGTGGAGCAGTACGAGAGAGCCGAGGGCCGCCACTCCACCGGCGGCATGGACGA
GCTGTACAAGGCTAGCAAGGAATCCCGGGCCAAGAAATTCCAGCGGCAGCATATGGACTCAGACAGTTCC
CCCAGCACCAAAGAAAACCCTCGTAGCAACCAGGAAGAAAGCTATGATGATAACGAAAGCTAAGTTTAAA
CAATCACTAGTTCGAAGGATCCGCATGCATCTAGGGCGGCCAATTCCGCCCCTCTCCCCCCCCCCTAACG
TTACTGGCCGAAGCCGCTTGGAATAAGGCCGGTGTGCGTTTGTCTATATGTTATTTTCCACCATATTGCC
GTCTTTTGGCAATGTGAGGGCCCGGAAACCTGGCCCTGTCTTCTTGACGAGCATTCCTAGGGGTCTTTCC
CCTCTCGCCAAAGGAATGCAAGGTCTGTTGAATGTCGTGAAGGAAGCAGTTCCTCTGGAAGCTTCTTGAA
GACAAACAACGTCTGTAGCGACCCTTTGCAGGCAGCGGAACCCCCCACCTGGCGACAGGTGCCTCTGCGG
CCAAAAGCCACGTGTATAAGATACACCTGCAAAGGCGGCACAACCCCAGTGCCACGTTGTGAGTTGGATA
GTTGTGGAAAGAGTCAAATGGCTCTCCTCAAGCGTATTCAACAAGGGGCTGAAGGATGCCCAGAAGGTAC
CCCATTGTATGGGATCTGATCTGGGGCCTCGGTGCACATGCTTTACATGTGTTTAGTCGAGGTTAAAAAA
ACGTCTAGGCCCCCCGAACCACGGGGACGTGGTTTTCCTTTGAAAAACACGATGATAAGCTTGCCACAAC
CCACAAGGAGACGACCTTCCATGACCGAGTACAAGCCCACGGTGCGCCTCGCCACCCGCGACGACGTCCC
CCGGGCCGTACGCACCCTCGCCGCCGCGTTCGCCGACTACCCCGCCACGCGCCACACCGTCGACCCGGAC
CGCCACATCGAGCGGGTCACCGAGCTGCAAGAACTCTTCCTCACGCGCGTCGGGCTCGACATCGGCAAGG
TGTGGGTCGCGGACGACGGCGCCGCGGTGGCGGTCTGGACCACGCCGGAGAGCGTCGAAGCGGGGGCGGT
GTTCGCCGAGATCGGCCCGCGCATGGCCGAGTTGAGCGGTTCCCGGCTGGCCGCGCAGCAACAGATGGAA
GGCCTCCTGGCGCCGCACCGGCCCAAGGAGCCCGCGTGGTTCCTGGCCACCGTCGGCGTCTCGCCCGACC
ACCAGGGCAAGGGTCTGGGCAGCGCCGTCGTGCTCCCCGGAGTGGAGGCGGCCGAGCGCGCCGGGGTGCC
CGCCTTCCTGGAGACCTCCGCGCCCCGCAACCTCCCCTTCTACGAGCGGCTCGGCTTCACCGTCACCGCC
GACGTCGAGGTGCCCGAAGGACCGCGCACCTGGTGCATGACCCGCAAGCCCGGTGCCTGATAATAGGCGG
CCGCTCGAGACCTAGAAAAACATGGAGCAATCACAAGTAGCAATACAGCAGCTACCAATGCTGATTGTGC
CTGGCTAGAAGCACAAGAGGAGGAGGAGGTGGGTTTTCCAGTCACACCTCAGGTACCTTTAAGACCAATG
ACTTACAAGGCAGCTGTAGATCTTAGCCACTTTTTAAAAGAAAAGGGGGGACTGGAAGGGCTAATTCACT
CCCAACGAAGACAAGATCTGCTTTTTGCTTGTACTGGGTCTCTCTGGTTAGACCAGATCTGAGCCTGGGA
GCTCTCTGGCTAACTAGGGAACCCACTGCTTAAGCCTCAATAAAGCTTGCCTTGAGTGCTTCAAGTAGTG
TGTGCCCGTCTGTTGTGTGACTCTGGTAACTAGAGATCCCTCAGACCCTTTTAGTCAGTGTGGAAAATCT
CTAGCAGTAGTAGTTCATGTCATCTTATTATTCAGTATTTATAACTTGCAAAGAAATGAATATCAGAGAG
TGAGAGGCCTTGACATTATAATAGATTTAGCAGGAATTGAACTAGGAGTGGAGCACACAGGCAAAGTTCT
AGAGCTCGCTGATCAGCCTCGACTGTGCCTTCTAGTTGCCAGCCATCTGTTGTTTGCCCCTCCCCCGTGC
CTTCCTTGACCCTGGAAGGTGCCACTCCCACTGTCCTTTCCTAATAAAATGAGGAAATTGCATCGCATTG
TCTGAGTAGGTGTCATTCTATTCTGGGGGGTGGGGTGGGGCAGGACAGCAAGGGGGAGGATTGGGAAGAC
AATAGCAGGCATGCTGGGGATGCGGTGGGCTCTATGGCTTCTGAGGCGGAAAGAACCAGCTGGGGGCGCG
CCCCTCGAGGCCGCCATGGTCATAGCTGTTTGACGTCAGGTGGCACTTTTCGGGGAAATGTGCGCGGAAC
CCCTATTTGTTTATTTTTCTAAATACATTCAAATATGTATCCGCTCACGAGACAATAACCCTGATAAATG
CTTCAATAATATTGAAAAAGGAAGAGTATGAGTATTCAACATTTCCGTGTCGCCCTTATTCCCTTTTTTG
CGGCATTTTGCCTTCCTGTTTTTGCTCACCCAGAAACGCTGGTGAAAGTAAAAGATGCTGAAGATCAGTT
GGGTGCACGAGTGGGTTACATCGAACTGGATCTCAACAGCGGTAAGATCCTTGAGAGTTTTCGCCCCGAA
GAACGTTTTCCAATGATGAGCACTTTTAAAGTTCTGCTATGTGGCGCGGTATTATCCCGTATTGACGCCG
GGCAAGAGCAACTCGGTCGCCGCATACACTATTCTCAGAATGACTTGGTTGAGTACTCACCAGTCACAGA
AAAGCATCTTACGGATGGCATGACAGTAAGAGAATTATGCAGTGCTGCCATAACCATGAGTGATAACACT
GCGGCCAACTTACTTCTGACAACGATCGGAGGACCGAAGGAGCTAACCGCTTTTTTGCACAACATGGGGG
ATCATGTAACTCGCCTTGATCGTTGGGAACCGGAGCTGAATGAAGCCATACCAAACGACGAGCGTGACAC
CACGATGCCTGTAGCAATGGCAACAACGTTGCGCAAACTATTAACTGGCGAACTACTTACTCTAGCTTCC
CGGCAACAATTAATAGACTGGATGGAGGCGGATAAAGTTGCAGGACCACTTCTGCGCTCGGCCCTTCCGG
CTGGCTGGTTTATTGCTGATAAATCTGGAGCCGGTGAGCGTGGGTCTCGCGGTATCATTGCAGCACTGGG
GCCAGATGGTAAGCCCTCCCGTATCGTAGTTATCTACACGACGGGGAGTCAGGCAACTATGGATGAACGA
AATAGACAGATCGCTGAGATAGGTGCCTCACTGATTAAGCATTGGTAACTGTCAGACCAAGTTTACTCAT
ATATACTTTAGATTGATTTAAAACTTCATTTTTAATTTAAAAGGATCTAGGTGAAGATCCTTTTTGATAA
TCTCATGACCAAAATCCCTTAACGTGAGTTTTCGTTCCACTGAGCGTCAGACCCCGTAGAAAAGATCAAA
GGATCTTCTTGAGATCCTTTTTTTCTGCGCGTAATCTGCTGCTTGCAAACAAAAAAACCACCGCTACCAG
CGGTGGTTTGTTTGCCGGATCAAGAGCTACCAACTCTTTTTCCGAAGGTAACTGGCTTCAGCAGAGCGCA
GATACCAAATACTGTTCTTCTAGTGTAGCCGTAGTTAGGCCACCACTTCAAGAACTCTGTAGCACCGCCT
ACATACCTCGCTCTGCTAATCCTGTTACCAGTGGCTGCTGCCAGTGGCGATAAGTCGTGTCTTACCGGGT
TGGACTCAAGACGATAGTTACCGGATAAGGCGCAGCGGTCGGGCTGAACGGGGGGTTCGTGCACACAGCC
CAGCTTGGAGCGAACGACCTACACCGAACTGAGATACCTACAGCGTGAGCTATGAGAAAGCGCCACGCTT
CCCGAAGGGAGAAAGGCGGACAGGTATCCGGTAAGCGGCAGGGTCGGAACAGGAGAGCGCACGAGGGAGC
TTCCAGGGGGAAACGCCTGGTATCTTTATAGTCCTGTCGGGTTTCGCCACCTCTGACTTGAGCGTCGATT
TTTGTGATGCTCGTCAGGGGGGCGGAGCCTATGGAAAAACGCCAGCAACGCGGCCTTTTTACGGTTCTGG
CCTTTTGCACGGACCGCCACTGCCAATTACCTGTGGTTTCATTTACTCTAAACCTGTGATTCCTCTGAAT
TATTTTCATTTTAAAGAAATTGTATTTGTTAAATATGTACTACAAACTTAGTAGTTGGAAGGGCTAATTC
ACTCCCAAAGAAGACAAGATATCCTTGATCTGTGGATCTACCACACACAAGGCTACTTCCCTGATTAGCA
GAACTACACACCAGGGCCAGGGGTCAGATATCCACTGACCTTTGGATGGTGCTACAAGCTAGTACCAGTT
GAGCCAGATAAGGTAGAAGAGGCCAATAAAGGAGAGAACACCAGCTTGTTACACCCTGTGAGCCTGCATG
GGATGGATGACCCGGAGAGAGAAGTGTTAGAGTGGAGGTTTGACAGCCGCCTAGCATTTCATCACGTGGC
CCGAGAGCTGCATCCGGAGTACTTCAAGAACTGCTGATATCGAGCTTGCTACAAGGGACTTTCCGCTGGG
GACTTTCCAGGGAGGCGTGGCCTGGGCGGGACTGGGGAGTGGCGAGCCCTCAGATCCTGCATATAAGCAG
CTGCTTTTTGCCTGTACTGGGTCTCTCTGGTTAGACCAGATCTGAGCCTGGGAGCTCTCTGGCTAACTAG
GGAACCCACTGCTTAAGCCTCAATAAAGCTTGCCTTGAGTGCTTCAAGTAGTGTGTGCCCGTCTGTTGTG
TGACTCTGGTAACTAGAGATCCCTCAGACCCTTTTAGTCAGTGTGGAAAATCTCTAGCAGTGGCGCCCGA
ACAGGGACTTGAAAGCGAAAGGGAAACCAGAGGAGCTCTCTCGACGCAGGACTCGGCTTGCTGAAGCGCG
CACGGCAAGAGGCGAGGGGCGGCGACTGGTGAGTACGCCAAAAATTTTGACTAGCGGAGGCTAGAAGGAG
AGAGATGGGTGCGAGAGCGTCAGTATTAAGCGGGGGAGAATTAGATCGCGATGGGAAAAAATTCGGTTAA
GGCCAGGGGGAAAGAAAAAATATAAATTAAAACATATAGTATGGGCAAGCAGGGAGCTAGAACGATTCGC
AGTTAATCCTGGCCTGTTAGAAACATCAGAAGGCTGTAGACAAATACTGGGACAGCTACAACCATCCCTT
CAGACAGGATCAGAAGAACTTAGATCATTATATAATACAGTAGCAACCCTCTATTGTGTGCATCAAAGGA
TAGAGATAAAAGACACCAAGGAAGCTTTAGACAAGATAGAGGAAGAGCAAAACAAAAGTAAGACCACCGC
ACAGCAAGCGGCCGCTGATCTTCAGACCTGGAGGAGGAGATATGAGGGACAATTGGAGAAGTGAATTATA
TAAATATAAAGTAGTAAAAATTGAACCATTAGGAGTAGCACCCACCAAGGCAAAGAGAAGAGTGGTGCAG
AGAGAAAAAAGAGCAGTGGGAATAGGAGCTTTGTTCCTTGGGTTCTTGGGAGCAGCAGGAAGCACTATGG
GCGCAGCGTCAATGACGCTGACGGTACAGGCCAGACAATTATTGTCTGGTATAGTGCAGCAGCAGAACAA
TTTGCTGAGGGCTATTGAGGCGCAACAGCATCTGTTGCAACTCACAGTCTGGGGCATCAAGCAGCTCCAG
GCAAGAATCCTGGCTGTGGAAAGATACCTAAAGGATCAACAGCTCCTGGGGATTTGGGGTTGCTCTGGAA
AACTCATTTGCACCACTGCTGTGCCTTGGAATGCTAGTTGGAGTAATAAATCTCTGGAACAGATTTGGAA
TCACACGACCTGGATGGAGTGGGACAGAGAAATTAACAATTACACAAGCTTAATACACTCCTTAATTGAA
GAATCGCAAAACCAGCAAGAAAAGAATGAACAAGAATTATTGGAATTAGATAAATGGGCAAGTTTGTGGA
ATTGGTTTAACATAACAAATTGGCTGTGGTATATAAAATTATTCATAATGATAGTAGGAGGCTTGGTAGG
TTTAAGAATAGTTTTTGCTGTACTTTCTATAGTGAATAGAGTTAGGCAGGGATATTCACCATTATCGTTT
CAGACCCACCTCCCAACCCCGAGGGGACCCGACAGGCCCGAAGGAATAGAAGAAGAAGGTGGAGAGAGAG
ACAGAGACAGATCCATTCGATTAGTGAACGGATCTCGACGGTATCGCCACAAATGGCAGTATTCATCCAC
AATTTTAAAAGAAAGGGGGGGATTGGGGGGTACAGTGCAGGGGAAAGAATAGTAGACATAATAGCAACAG
ACATACAAACTAAAGAATTACAAAAACAAATTACAAAAATTCAAAATTTTCGGGTTTATTACAGGGACAG
CAGAGATCCACTTTGGATCGATAAGCTTTGCAAAGATGGATAAAGTTTTAAACAGAGAGGAATCTTTGCA
GCTAATGGACCTTCTAGGTCTTGAAAGGAGTGGGAATT
Features (pLannotate 1.2.2; 20 found; start..end, strand, type, name):
      1..1179    +  promoter       EF-1α promoter: strong constitutive promoter for human elongation factor EF-1α
   1193..1900    +  CDS            PAmCherry1: PAmCherry1 is a photoactivatable red fluorescent protein published in 2009, derived from Discosoma sp.. It is reported to be a rapidly-maturing monomer with high acid sensitivity.
   1907..1978    +  CDS            RNASE1 (fragment): RNAS1_CHICH - Also known as RNS1. Experimental evidence at protein level: Swiss-Prot protein existence level 1. Endonuclease that catalyzes the cleavage of RNA on the 3' side of pyrimidine nucleotides. Acts on single-stranded and double- stranded RNA (By similarity). From Chinchilla chinchilla (Short-tailed chinchilla) (Chinchilla brevicaudata).
   2186..2648    +  misc_feature   IRES: internal ribosome entry site (IRES) of the encephalomyocarditis virus (EMCV)
   2681..3280    +  CDS            PuroR: puromycin N-acetyltransferase; pac from Streptomyces alboniger; confers resistance to puromycin
   3287..3481    +  CDS            nef (fragment): NEF_HV1Z2 - Experimental evidence at protein level: Swiss-Prot protein existence level 1. Extracellular Nef protein targets CD4(+) T-lymphocytes for apoptosis by interacting with CXCR4 surface receptors. From Human immunodeficiency virus type 1 group M subtype D (isolate Z2/CDC-Z34) (HIV-1).
   3483..3716    +  LTR            3' LTR (ΔU3): self-inactivating 3' long terminal repeat (LTR) from HIV-1
   3873..4097    +  polyA_signal   bGH poly(A) signal: bovine growth hormone polyadenylation signal
   4101..4122    +  promoter       SV40 promoter (fragment): SV40 enhancer and early promoter
   4193..4297    +  promoter       AmpR promoter: bla
   4298..5158    +  CDS            AmpR: β-lactamase; bla; confers resistance to ampicillin, carbenicillin, and related antibiotics
   5329..5917    +  rep_origin     ori: high-copy-number ColE1/pMB1/pBR322/pUC origin of replication
   6075..6404    +  CDS            nef (fragment): NEF_HV1BR - Experimental evidence at protein level: Swiss-Prot protein existence level 1. Extracellular Nef protein targets CD4(+) T-lymphocytes for apoptosis by interacting with CXCR4 surface receptors (PubMed:14990729). From Human immunodeficiency virus type 1 group M subtype B (isolate BRU/LAI) (HIV-1).
   6452..6709    +  LTR            5' LTR (truncated): truncated 5' long terminal repeat (LTR) from HIV-1
   6756..6881    +  misc_feature   HIV-1 Ψ: packaging signal of human immunodeficiency virus type 1
   6865..7228    +  CDS            HIV-1 gag (fragment): gag protein from human immunodeficiency virus 1; gag
   7374..7607    +  misc_feature   RRE: The Rev response element (RRE) of HIV-1 allows for Rev-dependent mRNA export from the nucleus to the cytoplasm.
   7984..8084    +  CDS            Rev (fragment): human immunodeficiency virus 1 (HIV-1) Rev protein; rev; enhances nuclear export of unspliced and incompletely spliced viral mRNAs
   8123..8240    +  misc_feature   cPPT/CTS: central polypurine tract and central termination sequence of HIV-1
   8296..8362    +  CDS            small t antigen (fragment): SV40 (simian virus 40) small t antigen
