[The description below was written by a language model from this plasmid's Addgene catalogue record and pLannotate feature annotations shown in this document.]
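Description:
pSIN-PAmCherry-KFERQ-NE is a self-inactivating HIV-1-based lentiviral transfer plasmid built on the pSin4-EF2-IRES-Pur backbone, itself derived from a modified SINF-EF-G vector. The sequenced record is about 8.4 kb. It is propagated in E. coli through a high-copy ColE1/pUC-type origin with ampicillin selection (AmpR). The viral portion contains a truncated 5′ LTR, the Ψ packaging signal with an adjoining gag fragment, the Rev response element for Rev-dependent nuclear export of the genomic RNA, the cPPT/CTS element, and a ΔU3 3′ LTR that disables LTR promoter activity after integration. A bGH polyadenylation signal lies downstream. Short nef, Rev, SV40 promoter and small t antigen fragments in the annotation appear to be residual flanking sequences rather than functional genes.

The internal expression cassette is driven by the human EF-1α promoter. It encodes photoactivatable mCherry (PAmCherry1) joined, through an engineered NheI site, to a KFERQ-containing peptide and a C-terminal NE tag. The NE tag is an 18-amino-acid epitope that a dedicated mouse monoclonal antibody recognises in Western blotting, immunoprecipitation and immunocytochemistry. The short segment after PAmCherry1 is annotated as a pancreatic ribonuclease (RNASE1) fragment, which fits the position of the KFERQ peptide. KFERQ is the consensus motif that targets proteins for lysosomal degradation by chaperone-mediated autophagy (CMA), so the fusion is presumably intended as a photoactivatable fluorescent CMA substrate. An EMCV IRES downstream allows puromycin N-acetyltransferase to be translated from the same transcript, so transduced mammalian cells can be selected with puromycin. The stated purpose is lentiviral overexpression of the fusion, and the associated study concerns CMA activity and α-synuclein degradation in a mutant LRRK2 Parkinson disease model.
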