Addgene plasmid #102365: pSIN-PAmCherry-KFERQ-NE
Purpose: Lentiviral overexpression of PA-mCherry-KFERQ fusion
Depositing lab: Shu Leong Ho. Depositing organization: University of Hong Kong. Publication: Age-dependent accumulation of oligomeric SNCA/alpha-synuclein from impaired degradation in mutant LRRK2 knockin mouse model of Parkinson disease: role for therapeutic activation of chaperone-mediated autophagy (CMA). Ho PW, Leung CT, Liu H, Pang SY, Lam CS, Xian J, Li L, Kung MH, Ramsden DB, Ho SL. Autophagy. 2019 Apr 14:1-24. doi: 10.1080/15548627.2019.1603545. PubMed 30983487.
Backbone
  Vector backbone: pSin4-EF2-IRES-Pur
  Backbone manufacturer: SINF-EF-G (from Dr. Robert Hawley, George Washington University) was modified to make the lentiviral backbone.
  Backbone size w/o insert (bp): 7500
  Vector type: Mammalian Expression, Lentiviral
  Selectable markers: Puromycin
Growth in bacteria
  Bacterial resistance: Ampicillin, 100 μg/mL
  Growth temperature: 37°C
  Growth strain: NEB Stable
  Copy number: High Copy
Gene/Insert 1
  Gene/Insert name: PA-mCherry
  Species: Synthetic
  Promoter: EF-1a
  Cloning method: Restriction Enzyme; 5′ cloning site EcoRI (not destroyed); 3′ cloning site NheI (not destroyed)
  Sequencing primers: 5′ EF-1a Forward
Gene/Insert 2
  Gene/Insert name: KFERQ peptide
  Species: Synthetic
  Insert size (bp): 825
  Promoter: EF-1a
  Tag / fusion protein: NE (C terminal on insert)
  Cloning method: Restriction Enzyme; 5′ cloning site NheI (not destroyed); 3′ cloning site PmeI (not destroyed)
  Sequencing primers: 5′ unknown; 3′ TTAGCTTTCGTTATCATCATAGC
Terms and licenses: Academic/Nonprofit Terms; Industry Terms: Not Available to Industry
Depositor comments: "KFERQ" is the consensus peptide sequence found in various native proteins for mediating degradation via Chaperone-Mediated Autophagy (CMA) There is a "NheI" restriction site which we artificially added between PAmCherry and KFERQ-NE to facilitate cloning. i.e. 5'---PAmCherry-NheI-KFERQ-NE----3' This plasmid encodes a novel 18-amino-acid protein tag - "NE", which can be detected by a specific mouse monoclonal antibody in Western blotting, immunopreciptation, and immunocytochemistry. (Source of antibody: http://www.versitech.hku.hk/reagents/ne/)
How to cite: pSIN-PAmCherry-KFERQ-NE was a gift from Shu Leong Ho (Addgene plasmid # 102365 ; http://n2t.net/addgene:102365 ; RRID:Addgene_102365)
