>Addgene plasmid #102365 | pSIN-PAmCherry-KFERQ-NE | depositor partial sequence | sequence record 193484 | KFERQ
AAGGAATCCCGGGCCAAGAAATTCCAGCGGCAGCATATGGACTCAGACAGTTCCCCCAGC
